>Addgene plasmid #201583 | pCMV6-AN-HA_aa 1-449 POLH | addgene full sequence | sequence record 394911 | Addgene NGS Result
AACAAAATATTAACGCTTACAATTTCCATTCGCCATTCAGGCTGCGCAACTGTTGGGAAGGGCGATCGGT
GCGGGCCTCTTCGCTATTACGCCAGCTGGCGAAAGGGGGATGTGCTGCAAGGCGATTAAGTTGGGTAACG
CCAGGGTTTTCCCAGTCACGACGTTGTAAAACGACGGCCAGTGCCAAGCTGATCTATACATTGAATCAAT
ATTGGCAATTAGCCATATTAGTCATTGGTTATATAGCATAAATCAATATTGGCTATTGGCCATTGCATAC
GTTGTATCTATATCATAATATGTACATTTATATTGGCTCATGTCCAATATGACCGCCATGTTGACATTGA
TTATTGACTAGTTATTAATAGTAATCAATTACGGGGTCATTAGTTCATAGCCCATATATGGAGTTCCGCG
TTACATAACTTACGGTAAATGGCCCGCCTGGCTGACCGCCCAACGACCCCCGCCCATTGACGTCAATAAT
GACGTATGTTCCCATAGTAACGCCAATAGGGACTTTCCATTGACGTCAATGGGTGGAGTATTTACGGTAA
ACTGCCCACTTGGCAGTACATCAAGTGTATCATATGCCAAGTCCGCCCCCTATTGACGTCAATGACGGTA
AATGGCCCGCCTGGCATTATGCCCAGTACATGACCTTACGGGACTTTCCTACTTGGCAGTACATCTACGT
ATTAGTCATCGCTATTACCATGGTGATGCGGTTTTGGCAGTACACCAATGGGCGTGGATAGCGGTTTGAC
TCACGGGGATTTCCAAGTCTCCACCCCATTGACGTCAATGGGAGTTTGTTTTGGCACCAAAATCAACGGG
ACTTTCCAAAATGTCGTAATAACCCCGCCCCGTTGACGCAAATGGGCGGTAGGCGTGTACGGTGGGAGGT
CTATATAAGCAGAGCTCGTTTAGTGAACCGTCAGAATTTTGTAATACGACTCACTATAGGGCGGCCGGGA
ATTCGTCGACTGGATCCGGTACCGAGGAGATCTGCCACCATGTACCCATACGATGTTCCAGATTACGCTG
CGATCGCCGATATCCATATGGCTACAGGACAGGATAGAGTCGTCGCACTGGTGGATATGGATTGTTTCTT
CGTGCAGGTGGAGCAGCGGCAGAACCCTCATCTGCGCAACAAGCCATGCGCTGTGGTCCAGTACAAGTCC
TGGAAAGGCGGGGGAATCATTGCAGTGTCTTATGAGGCCAGAGCTTTCGGAGTCACCAGGAGCATGTGGG
CCGACGATGCCAAGAAGCTGTGCCCCGACCTGCTGCTGGCCCAGGTGAGGGAGTCCCGCGGCAAGGCAAA
TCTGACAAAATACCGAGAAGCCAGTGTGGAGGTCATGGAAATCATGTCACGCTTTGCCGTGATCGAGCGA
GCTAGTATTGACGAGGCCTACGTGGACCTGACCAGCGCCGTGCAGGAGCGGCTCCAGAAGCTCCAGGGAC
AGCCAATCTCAGCCGACCTGCTGCCTAGCACCTACATTGAGGGGCTGCCTCAGGGACCAACCACAGCCGA
GGAAACAGTGCAGAAGGAAGGAATGCGCAAACAGGGCCTGTTCCAGTGGCTGGACAGCCTCCAGATCGAT
AACCTGACATCCCCCGACCTCCAGCTGACTGTGGGAGCAGTGATCGTCGAGGAAATGAGAGCCGCTATTG
AGAGGGAAACAGGCTTCCAGTGCAGCGCCGGGATTTCCCACAATAAGGTGCTGGCAAAACTGGCCTGTGG
CCTGAACAAGCCTAATCGGCAGACTCTGGTGTCACACGGGAGCGTCCCACAGCTGTTTTCCCAGATGCCC
ATCCGAAAGATTCGGTCTCTGGGCGGGAAACTGGGCGCCAGTGTGATCGAGATTCTGGGGATCGAGTACA
TGGGAGAACTGACTCAGTTCACCGAGTCTCAGCTCCAGAGTCACTTTGGCGAAAAGAACGGGTCTTGGCT
GTATGCCATGTGCAGGGGGATCGAGCATGATCCCGTGAAGCCTCGCCAGCTGCCTAAAACCATTGGATGT
AGCAAGAATTTTCCAGGCAAAACTGCACTGGCCACCAGAGAGCAGGTGCAGTGGTGGCTGCTCCAGCTGG
CCCAGGAACTGGAGGAACGCCTGACTAAGGACCGAAACGACAATGATCGGGTGGCTACCCAGCTGGTGGT
CAGCATCCGGGTCCAGGGGGATAAAAGACTGAGCTCCCTGCGGAGATGCTGTGCCCTGACAAGGTACGAC
GCTCACAAGATGTCCCATGATGCTTTCACTGTGATCAAAAACTGCAATACCTCCGGCATCCAGACAGAGT
GGTCTCCCCCTCTGACCATGCTGTTCCTGTGCGCCACAAAGTTTAGTGCTTCAGCACCCTCTAGTTCAAC
AGACATTACTTCTTTTCTGAGCTCCGATCCTTCTTAAGAATTCAAGGTGCCCGTCACTTCAAGCGAGGCT
AAAACCCAGGGAAGCGGCCCCGCTGTGACAGCAACTAAGAAAGCAACTACCTCCCTGGAATCTTTCTTTC
AGAAGGCAGCCGAGAGACAGAAGGTCAAAGAAGCCAGCCTGTCCTCTCTGACCGCTCCCACACAGGCACC
TATGAGCAACTCCCCTTCTAAACCATCTCTGCCCTTCCAGACCAGTCAGTCAACCGGCACAGAGCCCTTC
TTTAAGCAGAAAAGTCTGCTGCTGAAGCAGAAACAGCTGAACAATAGTTCAGTGAGCTCCCCACAGCAGA
ACCCCTGGTCAAATTGCAAGGCCCTGCCTAATAGCCTGCCAACTGAGTACCCCGGGTGCGTGCCTGTCTG
TGAAGGAGTGAGCAAGCTGGAGGAATCTAGTAAAGCCACCCCTGCTGAGATGGACCTGGCTCACAACAGC
CAGTCCATGCATGCATCAAGCGCCTCTAAGAGTGTGCTGGAAGTCACACAGAAAGCCACTCCAAATCCCA
GCCTGCTGGCCGCC
[93 nt withheld, positions 2955-3047]
AAGAGCTTCCTCCAGCCTCACTCCTCTAACCCACAGGTGGTCAGTGCCGTGTCACATCAGGGCAAGAGGA
ACCCTAAATCCCCACTGGCTTGTACAAATAAGAGACCAAGACCCGAAGGAATGCAGACCCTGGAGAGCTT
TTTCAAACCACTGACTCACTAAGGATCCAAGCTTCTCGAGACGCGTTAAGCGGCCGCACTCGAGGTTTAA
ACGGCCGGCCGCGGTCATAGCTGTTTCCTGAACAGATCCCGGGTGGCATCCCTGTGACCCCTCCCCAGTG
CCTCTCCTGGCCCTGGAAGTTGCCACTCCAGTGCCCACCAGCCTTGTCCTAATAAAATTAAGTTGCATCA
TTTTGTCTGACTAGGTGTCCTTCTATAATATTATGGGGTGGAGGGGGGTGGTATGGAGCAAGGGGCAAGT
TGGGAAGACAACCTGTAGGGCCTGCGGGGTCTATTGGGAACCAAGCTGGAGTGCAGTGGCACAATCTTGG
CTCACTGCAATCTCCGCCTCCTGGGTTCAAGCGATTCTCCTGCCTCAGCCTCCCGAGTTGTTGGGATTCC
AGGCATGCATGACCAGGCTCAGCTAATTTTTGTTTTTTTGGTAGAGACGGGGTTTCACCATATTGGCCAG
GCTGGTCTCCAACTCCTAATCTCAGGTGATCTACCCACCTTGGCCTCCCAAATTGCTGGGATTACAGGCG
TGAACCACTGCTCCCTTCCCTGTCCTTCTGATTTTAAAATAACTATACCAGCAGGAGGACGTCCAGACAC
AGCATAGGCTACCTGGCCATGCCCAACCGGTGGGACATTTGAGTTGCTTGCTTGGCACTGTCCTCTCATG
CGTTGGGTCCACTCAGTAGATGCCTGTTGAATTGGGTACGCGGCCAGCTTGGCTGTGGAATGTGTGTCAG
TTAGGGTGTGGAAAGTCCCCAGGCTCCCCAGCAGGCAGAAGTATGCAAAGCATGCATCTCAATTAGTCAG
CAACCAGGTGTGGAAAGTCCCCAGGCTCCCCAGCAGGCAGAAGTATGCAAAGCATGCATCTCAATTAGTC
AGCAACCATAGTCCCGCCCCTAACTCCGCCCATCCCGCCCCTAACTCCGCCCAGTTCCGCCCATTCTCCG
CCCCATGGCTGACTAATTTTTTTTATTTATGCAGAGGCCGAGGCCGCCTCGGCCTCTGAGCTATTCCAGA
AGTAGTGAGGAGGCTTTTTTGGAGGCCTAGGCTTTTGCAAAAAGCTCCCGGGAGCTTGTATATCCATTTT
CGGATCTGATCAAGAGACAGGATGAGGATCGTTTCGCATGATTGAACAAGATGGATTGCACGCAGGTTCT
CCGGCCGCTTGGGTGGAGAGGCTATTCGGCTATGACTGGGCACAACAGACAATCGGCTGCTCTGATGCCG
CCGTGTTCCGGCTGTCAGCGCAGGGGCGCCCGGTTCTTTTTGTCAAGACCGACCTGTCCGGTGCCCTGAA
TGAACTGCAGGACGAGGCAGCGCGGCTATCGTGGCTGGCCACGACGGGCGTTCCTTGCGCAGCTGTGCTC
GACGTTGTCACTGAAGCGGGAAGGGACTGGCTGCTATTGGGCGAAGTGCCGGGGCAGGATCTCCTGTCAT
CTCACCTTGCTCCTGCCGAGAAAGTATCCATCATGGCTGATGCAATGCGGCGGCTGCATACGCTTGATCC
GGCTACCTGCCCATTCGACCACCAAGCGAAACATCGCATCGAGCGAGCACGTACTCGGATGGAAGCCGGT
CTTGTCGATCAGGATGATCTGGACGAAGAGCATCAGGGGCTCGCGCCAGCCGAACTGTTCGCCAGGCTCA
AGGCGCGCATGCCCGACGGCGAGGATCTCGTCGTGACCCATGGCGATGCCTGCTTGCCGAATATCATGGT
GGAAAATGGCCGCTTTTCTGGATTCATCGACTGTGGCCGGCTGGGTGTGGCCGACCGCTATCAGGACATA
GCGTTGGCTACCCGTGATATTGCTGAAGAGCTTGGCGGCGAATGGGCTGACCGCTTCCTCGTGCTTTACG
GTATCGCCGCTCCCGATTCGCAGCGCATCGCCTTCTATCGCCTTCTTGACGAGTTCTTCTGAGCGGGACT
CTGGGGTTCGAAATGACCGACCAAGCGACGCCCAACCTGCCATCACGAGATTTCGATTCCACCGCCGCCT
TCTATGAAAGGTTGGGCTTCGGAATCGTTTTCCGGGACGCCGGCTGGATGATCCTCCAGCGCGGGGATCT
CATGCTGGAGTTCTTCGCCCACCCCAACTTGTTTATTGCAGCTTATAATGGTTACAAATAAAGCAATAGC
ATCACAAATTTCACAAATAAAGCATTTTTTTCACTGCATTCTAGTTGTGGTTTGTCCAAACTCATCAATG
TATCTTATCATGTCTGTATACCGTCGACCTCTAGCTAGAGCTTGGCGTAATCATGGTCATAGCTGTTTCC
TGTGTGAAATTGTTATCCGCTCACAATTCCACACAACATACGAGCCGGAAGCATAAAGTGTAAAGCCTGG
GGTGCCTAATGAGTGAGCTAACTCACATTAATTGCGTTGCGCTCACTGCCCGCTTTCCAGTCGGGAAACC
TGTCGTGCCAGCTGCATTAATGAATCGGCCAACGCGCGGGGAGAGGCGGTTTGCGTATTGGGCGCTCTTC
CGCTTCCTCGCTCACTGACTCGCTGCGCTCGGTCGTTCGGCTGCGGCGAGCGGTATCAGCTCACTCAAAG
GCGGTAATACGGTTATCCACAGAATCAGGGGATAACGCAGGAAAGAACATGTGAGCAAAAGGCCAGCAAA
AGGCCAGGAACCGTAAAAAGGCCGCGTTGCTGGCGTTTTTCCATAGGCTCCGCCCCCCTGACGAGCATCA
CAAAAATCGACGCTCAAGTCAGAGGTGGCGAAACCCGACAGGACTATAAAGATACCAGGCGTTTCCCCCT
GGAAGCTCCCTCGTGCGCTCTCCTGTTCCGACCCTGCCGCTTACCGGATACCTGTCCGCCTTTCTCCCTT
CGGGAAGCGTGGCGCTTTCTCATAGCTCACGCTGTAGGTATCTCAGTTCGGTGTAGGTCGTTCGCTCCAA
GCTGGGCTGTGTGCACGAACCCCCCGTTCAGCCCGACCGCTGCGCCTTATCCGGTAACTATCGTCTTGAG
TCCAACCCGGTAAGACACGACTTATCGCCACTGGCAGCAGCCACTGGTAACAGGATTAGCAGAGCGAGGT
ATGTAGGCGGTGCTACAGAGTTCTTGAAGTGGTGGCCTAACTACGGCTACACTAGAAGAACAGTATTTGG
TATCTGCGCTCTGCTGAAGCCAGTTACCTTCGGAAAAAGAGTTGGTAGCTCTTGATCCGGCAAACAAACC
ACCGCTGGTAGCGGTGGTTTTTTTGTTTGCAAGCAGCAGATTACGCGCAGAAAAAAAGGATCTCAAGAAG
ATCCTTTGATCTTTTCTACGGGGTCTGACGCTCAGTGGAACGAAAACTCACGTTAAGGGATTTTGGTCAT
GAGATTATCAAAAAGGATCTTCACCTAGATCCTTTTAAATTAAAAATGAAGTTTTAAATCAATCTAAAGT
ATATATGAGTAAACTTGGTCTGACAGTTACCAATGCTTAATCAGTGAGGCACCTATCTCAGCGATCTGTC
TATTTCGTTCATCCATAGTTGCCTGACTCCCCGTCGTGTAGATAACTACGATACGGGAGGGCTTACCATC
TGGCCCCAGTGCTGCAATGATACCGCGAGACCCACGCTCACCGGCTCCAGATTTATCAGCAATAAACCAG
CCAGCCGGAAGGGCCGAGCGCAGAAGTGGTCCTGCAACTTTATCCGCCTCCATCCAGTCTATTAATTGTT
GCCGGGAAGCTAGAGTAAGTAGTTCGCCAGTTAATAGTTTGCGCAACGTTGTTGCCATTGCTACAGGCAT
CGTGGTGTCACGCTCGTCGTTTGGTATGGCTTCATTCAGCTCCGGTTCCCAACGATCAAGGCGAGTTACA
TGATCCCCCATGTTGTGCAAAAAAGCGGTTAGCTCCTTCGGTCCTCCGATCGTTGTCAGAAGTAAGTTGG
CCGCAGTGTTATCACTCATGGTTATGGCAGCACTGCATAATTCTCTTACTGTCATGCCATCCGTAAGATG
CTTTTCTGTGACTGGTGAGTACTCAACCAAGTCATTCTGAGAATAGTGTATGCGGCGACCGAGTTGCTCT
TGCCCGGCGTCAATACGGGATAATACCGCGCCACATAGCAGAACTTTAAAAGTGCTCATCATTGGAAAAC
GTTCTTCGGGGCGAAAACTCTCAAGGATCTTACCGCTGTTGAGATCCAGTTCGATGTAACCCACTCGTGC
ACCCAACTGATCTTCAGCATCTTTTACTTTCACCAGCGTTTCTGGGTGAGCAAAAACAGGAAGGCAAAAT
GCCGCAAAAAAGGGAATAAGGGCGACACGGAAATGTTGAATACTCATACTCTTCCTTTTTCAATATTATT
GAAGCATTTATCAGGGTTATTGTCTCATGAGCGGATACATATTTGAATGTATTTAGAAAAATAAACAAAT
AGGGGTTCCGCGCACATTTCCCCGAAAAGTGCCACCTG
[124 nt withheld, positions 7636-7759]
C
[91 nt withheld, positions 7761-7851]
A
[49 nt withheld, positions 7853-7901]
CCTTTGACGTTGGAGTCCACGTTCTTT
[37 nt withheld, positions 7929-7965]
ACCCTATCTCGGTCTATTCTTTTGATTTATAAGGGATTTTGCCGATTTCGGCCTATTGGTTAAAAAATGA
GCTGATTTAACAAAAATTTAACGCGAATTTT
Features (pLannotate 1.2.2; 20 found; start..end, strand, type, name):
      1..25      +  rep_origin     M13 ori (fragment): M13 bacteriophage origin of replication; arrow indicates direction of (+) strand synthesis
     29..183     -  CDS            lacZα (fragment): LacZα fragment of β-galactosidase; lacZ fragment
    343..722     +  enhancer       CMV enhancer: human cytomegalovirus immediate early enhancer
    724..923     +  promoter       CMV promoter: human cytomegalovirus (CMV) immediate early promoter
    952..970     +  promoter       T7 promoter: promoter for bacteriophage T7 RNA polymerase
   1023..1049    +  CDS            3xHA (fragment): three tandem HA epitope tags
   1068..3206    +  CDS            POLH (sequence partly withheld): POLH_HUMAN - Also known as RAD30, RAD30A, XPV. Experimental evidence at protein level: Swiss-Prot protein existence level 1. DNA polymerase specifically involved in the DNA repair by translesion synthesis (TLS) (PubMed:10385124, PubMed:11743006, PubMed:24449906, PubMed:24553286, PubMed:16357261). Due to low processivity on both damaged and normal DNA, cooperates with the heterotetrameric (REV3L, REV7, POLD2 and POLD3) POLZ complex for complete bypass of DNA lesions. Inserts one or 2 nucleotide(s) opposite the lesion, the primer is further extended by the tetrameric POLZ complex. In the case of
   3298..3920    +  polyA_signal   hGH poly(A) signal: human growth hormone polyadenylation signal
   3949..4278    +  promoter       SV40 promoter: SV40 enhancer and early promoter
   4345..5136    +  CDS            neo: KKA2_KLEPN - Also known as kan, nptII. Experimental evidence at protein level: Swiss-Prot protein existence level 1. Resistance to kanamycin, neomycin, paromomycin, ribostamycin, butirosin and gentamicin B. From Klebsiella pneumoniae.
   5160..5318    +  CDS            ble (fragment): BLE_KLEPN - Experimental evidence at protein level: Swiss-Prot protein existence level 1. Binding protein with a strong affinity to the bleomycin family of antibiotics. Binds to CL990; an antimitotic-antibiotic compound. From Klebsiella pneumoniae.
   5313..5434    +  polyA_signal   SV40 poly(A) signal: SV40 polyadenylation signal
   5507..5523    -  protein_bind   lac operator: The lac repressor binds to the lac operator to inhibit transcription in E. coli. This inhibition can be relieved by adding lactose or isopropyl-β-D-thiogalactopyranoside (IPTG). lac repressor encoded by lacI
   5531..5561    -  promoter       lac promoter: promoter for the E. coli lac operon
   5576..5597    -  protein_bind   CAP binding site: CAP binding activates transcription in the presence of cAMP. E. coli catabolite activator protein
   5610..5702    -  CDS            lacI (fragment): lac repressor; lacI; The lac repressor binds to the lac operator to inhibit transcription in E. coli. This inhibition can be relieved by adding lactose or isopropyl-β-D-thiogalactopyranoside (IPTG).
   5885..6473    -  rep_origin     ori: high-copy-number ColE1/pMB1/pBR322/pUC origin of replication
   6644..7504    -  CDS            AmpR: β-lactamase; bla; confers resistance to ampicillin, carbenicillin, and related antibiotics
   7505..7609    -  promoter       AmpR promoter: bla
   7636..8064    +  rep_origin     f1 ori (sequence partly withheld): f1 bacteriophage origin of replication; arrow indicates direction of (+) strand synthesis
