[The description below was written by a language model from this plasmid's Addgene catalogue record and pLannotate feature annotations shown in this document.]
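Description:
pCMV6-AN-HA_aa 1-449 POLH is a mammalian expression plasmid of about 8.1 kb built on the commercial pCMV6-AN-HA backbone. It is designed to produce the catalytic domain (amino acids 1-449) of human DNA polymerase eta with an N-terminal HA epitope tag supplied by the vector. It is maintained in E. coli at high copy through a ColE1/pUC-type origin with ampicillin selection (AmpR under its own bla promoter). It also carries an f1 phage origin and remnants of lac-region cloning sequences (lacZα, lac promoter/operator, lacI fragment), which have no role in expression.

The expression cassette consists of the human CMV immediate-early enhancer and promoter, followed by a T7 promoter, a short HA-tag coding segment, the POLH open reading frame and a human growth hormone polyadenylation signal. A separate SV40 early promoter drives the neomycin phosphotransferase gene, terminated by an SV40 poly(A) signal, so stably transfected cells can be selected with G418.

The automated annotation marks a POLH match of about 2.1 kb, which is roughly the length of the full coding sequence rather than the ~1.35 kb needed for 449 residues. The record does not explain this; the truncation may be imposed by a stop codon within a longer insert, but this cannot be confirmed from the fields given.

POLH encodes a Y-family translesion synthesis polymerase, defective in the variant form of xeroderma pigmentosum. The associated publication concerns an interaction between RAD23A/B and Y-family polymerases, so this truncation was probably used for domain mapping of such interactions in mammalian cells, with the HA tag allowing detection or immunoprecipitation.
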