Addgene plasmid #201583: pCMV6-AN-HA_aa 1-449 POLH
Purpose: Expresses the catalytic domain (aa 1-449) of human DNA polymerase eta with a HA tag in mammalian cells
Depositing lab: Roger Woodgate. Depositing organization: National Institute of Child Health and Human Development (NICHD). Publication: A novel interaction between RAD23A/B and Y-family DNA polymerases. Ashton NW, Jaiswal N, Cestari Moreno N, Semenova IV, D'Orlando DA, Teatin Latancia M, McIntyre J, Woodgate R, Bezsonova I. J Mol Biol. 2023 Nov 5:168353. doi: 10.1016/j.jmb.2023.168353. PubMed 37935254.
Backbone
  Vector backbone: pCMV6-AN-HA
  Backbone manufacturer: Origene
  Total vector size (bp): 8063
  Vector type: Mammalian Expression
  Selectable markers: Neomycin (select with G418)
Growth in bacteria
  Bacterial resistance: Ampicillin, 100 μg/mL
  Growth temperature: 37°C
  Growth strain: DH5alpha
  Copy number: High Copy
Gene/Insert
  Gene/Insert name: POLH
  Species: H. sapiens (human)
  Mutation: Expresses amino acids 1-449 of DNA polymerase eta
  Entrez Gene: POLH (a.k.a. RAD30, RAD30A, XP-V, XPV)
  Tag / fusion protein: HA (N terminal on backbone)
Terms and licenses: Academic/Nonprofit Terms; Industry Terms: Not Available to Industry
How to cite: pCMV6-AN-HA_aa 1-449 POLH was a gift from Roger Woodgate (Addgene plasmid # 201583 ; http://n2t.net/addgene:201583 ; RRID:Addgene_201583)
